>Addgene plasmid #170012 | pKB222 | addgene full sequence | sequence record 335945 | Addgene NGS Result
GGTTTGCGTATTGGGCGCCAGGGTGGTTTTTCTTTTCACCAGTGAGACGGGCAACAGCTGATTGCCCTTC
ACCGCCTGGCCCTGAGAGAGTTGCAGCAAGCGGTCCACGCTGGTTTGCCCCAGCAGGCGAAAATCCTGTT
TGATGGTGGTTAACGGCGGGATATAACATGAGCTGTCTTCGGTATCGTCGTATCCCACTACCGAGATATC
CGCACCAACGCGCAGCCCGGACTCGGTAATGGCGCGCATTGCGCCCAGCGCCATCTGATCGTTGGCAACC
AGCATCGCAGTGGGAACGATGCCCTCATTCAGCATTTGCATGGTTTGTTGAAAACCGGACATGGCACTCC
AGTCGCCTTCCCGTTCCGCTATCGGCTGAATTTGATTGCGAGTGAGATATTTATGCCAGCCAGCCAGACG
CAGACGCGCCGAGACAGAACTTAATGGGCCCGCTAACAGCGCGATTTGCTGGTGACCCAATGCGACCAGA
TGCTCCACGCCCAGTCGCGTACCGTCTTCATGGGAGAAAATAATACTGTTGATGGGTGTCTGGTCAGAGA
CATCAAGAAATAACGCCGGAACATTAGTGCAGGCAGCTTCCACAGCAATGGCATCCTGGTCATCCAGCGG
ATAGTTAATGATCAGCCCACTGACGCGTTGCGCGAGAAGATTGTGCACCGCCGCTTTACAGGCTTCGACG
CCGCTTCGTTCTACCATCGACACCACCACGCTGGCACCCAGTTGATCGGCGCGAGATTTAATCGCCGCGA
CAATTTGCGACGGCGCGTGCAGGGCCAGACTGGAGGTGGCAACGCCAATCAGCAACGACTGTTTGCCCGC
CAGTTGTTGTGCCACGCGGTTGGGAATGTAATTCAGCTCCGCCATCGCCGCTTCCACTTTTTCCCGCGTT
TTCGCAGAAACGTGGCTGGCCTGGTTCACCACGCGGGAAACGGTCTGATAAGAGACACCGGCATACTCTG
CGACATCGTATAACGTTACTGGTTTCACATTCACCACCCTGAATTGACTCTCTTCCGGGCGCTATCATGC
CATACCGCGAAAGGTTTTGCACCATTCGATGGTGTCAACGTAAATGCATGCCGCTTCGGCAAGGTGTCAC
CACCCTGCCCTTTTTCTTTAAAACCGAAAAGATTACTTCGCGTTATGCAGGCTTCCTCGCTCACTGACTC
GCTGCGCTCGGTCGTTCGGCTGCGGCGAGCGGTATCAGCTCACTCAAAGGCGGTAATCTCGAGGTTACAT
TGTCGATCTGTTCATGGTGAACAGCTTTGAATGCACCAAAAACTCGTAAAAGCTCTGATGTATCTATCTT
TTTTACACCGTTTTCATCTGTGCATATGGACAGTTTTCCCTTTGATATGTAACGGTGAACAGTTGTTCTA
CTTTTGTTTGTTAGTCTTGATGCTTCACTGATAGATACAAGAGCCATAAGAACCTCAGATCCTTCCGTAT
TTAGCCAGTATGTTCTCTAGTGTGGTTCGTTGTTTTTGCGTGAGCCATGAGAACGAACCATTGAGATCAT
ACTTACTTTGCATGTCACTCAAAAATTTTGCCTCAAAACTGGTGAGCTGAATTTTTGCAGTTAAAGCATC
GTGTAGTGTTTTTCTTAGTCCGTTATGTAGGTAGGAATCTGATGTAATGGTTGTTGGTATTTTGTCACCA
TTCATTTTTATCTGGTTGTTCTCAAGTTCGGTTACGAGATCCATTTGTCTATCTAGTTCAACTTGGAAAA
TCAACGTATCAGTCGGGCGGCCTCGCTTATCAACCACCAATTTCATATTGCTGTAAGTGTTTAAATCTTT
ACTTATTGGTTTCAAAACCCATTGGTTAAGCCTTTTAAACTCATGGTAGTTATTTTCAAGCATTAACATG
AACTTAAATTCATCAAGGCTAATCTCTATATTTGCCTTGTGAGTTTTCTTTTGTGTTAGTTCTTTTAATA
ACCACTCATAAATCCTCATAGAGTATTTGTTTTCAAAAGACTTAACATGTTCCAGATTATATTTTATGAA
TTTTTTTAACTGGAAAAGATAAGGCAATATCTCTTCACTAAAAACTAATTCTAATTTTTCGCTTGAGAAC
TTGGCATAGTTTGTCCACTGGAAAATCTCAAAGCCTTTAACCAAAGGATTCATGATTTCCACAGTTCTCG
TCATCAGCTCTCTGGTTGCTTTAGCTAATACACCATAAGCATTTTCCCTACTGATGTTCATCATCTGAGC
GTATTGGTTATAAGTGAACGATACCGTCCGTTCTTTCCTTGTAGGGTTTTCAATAGTGGGGTTGAGTAGT
GCCACACAGCATAAAATTAGCTTGGTTTCATGCTCCGTTAAGTCATAGCGACTAATCGCTAGTTCATTTG
CTTTGAAAACAACTAATTCAGACATACATCTCAATTGGTCTAGGTGATTTTAATCACTATACCAATTGAG
ATGGGCTAGTCAATGATAATTACATGTCCTTTTCCTTTGAGTTGTGGGTATCTGTAAATTCTGCTAGACC
TTTGCTGGAAAACTTGTAAATTCTGCTAGACCCTCTGTAAATTCCGCTAGACCTTTGTGTGTTTTTTTTG
TTTATATTCAAGTGGTTATAATTTATAGAATAAAGAAAGAATAAAAAAAGATAAAAAGAATAGATCCCAG
CCCTGTGTATAACTCACTACTTTAGTCAGTTCCGCAGTATTACAAAAGGATGTCGCAAACGCTGTTTGCT
CCTCTACAAAACAGACCTTAAAACCCTAAAGGCTTAAGTAGCACCCTCGCAAGCTCGTGCAAATCGCTTA
ATATTCCTTTTGTCTCCGACCATCAGGCACCTGAGTCGCTGTCTTTTTCGTGACATTCAGTTCGCTGCGC
TCACGGCTCTGGCAGTGAATGTGGGTAAATGGCACTACAGGCGCCTTTTATGGATTCATGCAAGGAAACT
ACCCATAATACAAGAAAAGCCCGTCACGGGCTTCTCAGGGCGTTTTATGGCTGGTCTGCTATGTGGTGCT
ATCTGACTTTTTGCTGTTCAGCAGTTCCTGCCCTCTGATTTTCCAGTCTGACCACTTCGGATTATCCCGT
GACAGGTCATTCAGACTGGCTAATGCACCCAGTAAGGCAGCGGTATCATCAACAGGCTTACCCGTCTTAC
TGTCCCTAGTGCTTGGATTCTCACCAATAAAAAACGCCCGGCGGCAACCGAGCGTTCTGAACAAATCCAG
ATGGAGTTCTGATGTCATTACTGGATCTATCAACAGGAGTCCAAGCGAGCTCGTAAACTTGGTCTGACAG
TTACCAATGCTTAATCAGTGAGGCACCTATCTCAGCGATCTGTCTATTTCGTTCATCCATAGTTGCCTGA
CTCCCCGTCGTGTAGATAACTACGATACGGGAGGGCTTACCATCTGGCCCCAGTGCTGCAATGATACCGC
GTGATCCACGCTCACCGGCTCCAGATTTATCAGCAATAAACCAGCCAGCCGGAAGGGCCGAGCGCAGAAG
TGGTCCTGCAACTTTATCCGCCTCCATCCAGTCTATTAATTGTTGCCGGGAAGCTAGAGTAAGTAGTTCG
CCAGTTAATAGTTTGCGCAACGTTGTTGCCATTGCTACAGGCATCGTGGTGTCACGCTCGTCGTTTGGTA
TGGCTTCATTCAGCTCCGGTTCCCAACGATCAAGGCGAGTTACATGATCCCCCATGTTGTGCAAAAAAGC
GGTTAGCTCCTTCGGTCCTCCGATCGTTGTCAGAAGTAAGTTGGCCGCAGTGTTATCACTCATGGTTATG
GCAGCACTGCATAATTCTCTTACTGTCATGCCATCCGTAAGATGCTTTTCTGTTACTGGTGAGTACTCAA
CCAAGTCATTCTGAGAATAGTGTATGCGGCGACCGAGTTGCTCTTGCCCGGCGTCAATACGGTATAATAC
CGCGCCACATAGCAGAACTTTAAAAGTGCTCATCATTGGAAAACGTTCTTCGGGGCGAAAACTCTCAAGG
ATCTTACCGCTGTTGAGATCCAGTTCGATGTAACCCACTCGTGCACCCAACTGATCTTCAGCATCTTTTA
CTTTCACCAGCGTTTCTGGGTGAGCAAAAACAGGAAGGCAAAATGCCGCAAAAAAGTGAATAAGGGCGAC
ACTGAAATGTTGAATACTCATACTCTTCCTTTTTCAATATTATTGAAGCATTTATCAGGGTTATTGTCTC
ATGAGCGGATACATATTTTAATGTATTTAGAAAAATAAACAAATAGGGGTTCCGCGCACATTTCCCATGG
TGCCACCTGACGTCTAATAAACCATTATTATCATGACATTAACCTATAAAAATAGGCGTATCACGAGGCA
GAATTTTTATCGCTTCCGCGTTCCGTCTACTCCCTATTACGCTCCGGAATCTCCGACGCCTACGGCCGAC
GTCGGATACCGCCATTGATAAACTGTTTAACAACATCGTCTGTACAGACCTTCTTCGTTGCCTTTACGTT
TAACTCAATCAGGCTACCGTCTCGGTTATAAGTCTATCGAGTAGTAGAGCCGTAGTAAAGAGGAGAAATA
CTAGATGGTTTCGAAAGGTGAGGAGGATAACATGGCGTCGCTGCCTGCTACACATGAACTGCATATTTTC
GGCAGCATCAACGGAGTTGATTTCGACATGGTGGGCCAAGGCACCGGCAACCCGAACGACGGCTATGAAG
AATTGAATTTGAAATCTACCAAGGGCGACTTGCAATTTAGTCCGTGGATTCTGGTACCGCATATTGGTTA
TGGTTTTCATCAGTATCTGCCCTACCCAGACGGAATGAGCCCATTTCAGGCGGCTATGGTGGATGGCAGT
GGCTATCAGGTCCATCGCACCATGCAATTCGAGGATGGGGCGAGCCTGACCGTGAATTATCGGTACACTT
ACGAAGGTTCACATATTAAAGGTGAAGCACAAGTTAAAGGCACCGGCTTCCCGGCGGATGGCCCAGTGAT
GACCAACAGCCTGACGGCGGCGGACTGGTGTCGTAGCAAAAAGACGTATCCCAATGATAAAACAATTATT
TCTACCTTTAAATGGAGTTACACCACGGGTAACGGTAAACGCTACCGTAGCACGGCTCGCACCACATACA
CCTTTGCGAAACCCATGGCCGCGAACTATCTGAAAAATCAGCCGATGTATGTGTTTCGCAAAACGGAACT
GAAACATTCGAAAACTGAACTCAATTTCAAAGAGTGGCAAAAAGCCTTCACCGACGTAATGGGCATGGAT
GAACTGTACAAATGACCAGGCATCAAATAAAACGAAAGGCTCAGTCGAAAGACTGGGCCTTTCGTTTTAT
CTGTTGTTTGTCGGTGAACGCTCTCTACTAGAGTCACACTGGCTCACCTTCGGGTGGGCCTTTCTGCGTT
TATAGTTTCACTTCTGAGTTCGGCATGGGGTCAGGTGGGACCACCGCGCTACTGCCGCCAGGCAGCTGTA
TCATCTGCGTACTCCATTAGTGTGACGACCTATGAGGATGGCGGGGTATTAACTGTAACGCAAGATACTT
CTCTGCAAGATGGTTGTTTAATTTATAATGTGAAACTGCGCGGCGTTAATTTTCCCTCAAATGGTCCCGT
AATGCAAAAGAAGACCTTAGGGTGGGAAGCTTCTACGGAAACGTTGTATCCTGCAGATGGCGGTCTTGAG
GGTCGTTTTAGGACTCTGTGCGCGGGACAAGATTACGCAAAAAATCCTTGATGCGCTGAACAATACGTTT
AAATTCCTTTCCGATTTTTTCCTTGCTCTTACGGAAGAAATCCCCCAGAAGGGTTCCTCCGATACCCGCA
GCTGGAGCCTCAGCGGCATCTGCAGGAGCGGCTTCCGCAGCCGGTGCTTCACTCGCTGGTGCCTCCGCTG
CTGGTGTAGCTTCCGCAGCTGGTGCAGCAGGTTCCTGACTGATGCCAGCGGCTGGGGCTTCGGCAGCATC
CGCTGGGGCAGCTTCTGCTGCAGGCGCTTCGCTAGCTGGAGCTTCAGCAGCAGGAGTCGCCTCTGCGGCG
GGCGCTGCAGGCTCTTGACTGGTACCAATACCGTTGTCCGGACGAGTGCCGATGGTGTGTGCGTCACCGA
TGTTGTTGGTCCACTGGTATTCCAGACGGGTAGCGATTTCAGGAGTGATCGCGTACTCAACACCGCCAGC
GAAGACCGGAGAAACGCCGGTGTCGTGGTTTTTACCATAAACGTTGGATTTAGTGTCTGCACGCCATACC
ATGCCACCCAGACGAGTGTAGATGTCCAGGTCGTCAGTGATTGGGTAACCCAGTTTAGCGGTCAGTTGAA
CGCCCTGAGCTTTGTATGCACCGTTTTCAACGCTGCCTTTGTACGGCATACGACCTAACCAGTCGTAACC
CATTTCAAAGCCAACATACGGGTTAATTCCCTGATCGATTTTAGCGTTGCTGGAGCAACCTGCCAGCAGA
GTAGAACCCAGGATTACCGCGCCCAGTACCAGTTTAGTAGCTTTCATCAGAAATACTCCATAGCATGATT
AAGATGTTTCAGTACGAAAATTGCTTTCATTGTTGATCTCCTTTTTAAGTGAACTTGGGCCCTGTGTGAA
ATTGTTATCCGCTCACAATTCCACACATTATACGAGCCGATGATTAATTGTCAACAGCTCATTTCAGAAT
ATTAGCCAGAACCGTTATGATGTCGGCGCAAAAAACATTATCCAGAACGGGAGTGCGCCTTGAGCGACAC
GAATTATGCAGTGATTTACGTATTACCGCCTTTGAGTGAGCTGATACCGCTCGCCGCAGCCGAACGCCCT
AGGTCTAGGGCGGCGGATTTGTCCTACTCAGGAGAGCGTTCACCGACAAACAACAGATAAAACGAAAGGC
CCAGTCTTTCGACTGAGCCTTTCGTTTTATTTGATGCCTCACTGCCCGCTTTCCAGTCGGGAAACCTGTC
GTGCCAGCTGCATTAATGAATCGGCCAACGCGCGGGGAGAGGC
Features (pLannotate 1.2.2; 18 found; start..end, strand, type, name):
   1009..1086    -  promoter       lacIq promoter: lacI (mutant); In the lacIq allele, a single base change in the promoter boosts expression of the lacI gene about 10-fold.
   1108..1152    +  terminator     his operon terminator (fragment): This putative transcriptin terminator from the E. coli his operon has a 2-bp deletion introduced during synthesis. Its efficiency has not been determined.
   1455..2405    -  CDS            Rep101: RepA protein needed for replication with the pSC101 origin; rep101
   2453..2675    -  rep_origin     pSC101 ori: low-copy replication origin that requires the Rep101 protein
   3177..3211    -  terminator     lambda t0 terminator: minimal transcription terminator from phage lambda (Scholtissek and Grosse, 1987)
   3291..4151    -  CDS            AmpR: β-lactamase; bla; confers resistance to ampicillin, carbenicillin, and related antibiotics
   4152..4215    -  promoter       AmpR promoter: bla
   4555..5262    +  CDS            mNeonGreen: mNeonGreen is a basic (constitutively fluorescent) green/yellow fluorescent protein published in 2013, derived from Branchiostoma lanceolatum. It is reported to be a very rapidly-maturing monomer with moderate acid sensitivity.
   5274..5345    +  terminator     rrnB T1 terminator: transcription terminator T1 from the E. coli rrnB gene
   5361..5388    +  terminator     T7Te terminator: phage T7 early transcription terminator
   5482..5676    +  CDS            mKate2 (fragment): mKate2 is a basic (constitutively fluorescent) red fluorescent protein published in 2009, derived from Entacmaea quadricolor. It is reported to be a rapidly-maturing monomer with moderate acid sensitivity.
   5681..5791    -  CDS            CAMP (fragment): CAMP_HUMAN - Also known as CAP18 From Homo sapiens (Human).
   5993..6397    -  CDS            ompA (fragment): OMPA_SHIFL - Experimental evidence at protein level: Swiss-Prot protein existence level 1. (Microbial infection) Serves as a secondary receptor during phage Sf6 infection; infection requires both lipopolysaccharide (LPS) and the OmpA beta-barrel. From Shigella flexneri.
   6401..6487    -  CDS            lpp (fragment): LPP_ECOLI - Also known as mlpA, mulI. Experimental evidence at protein level: Swiss-Prot protein existence level 1. An outer membrane lipoprotein that controls the distance between the inner and outer membranes; adding residues to Lpp increases the width of the periplasm (PubMed:29257832). The only protein known to be covalently linked to the peptidoglycan network (PGN) (PubMed:4261992, PubMed:3013869, PubMed:4245367). Also non-covalently binds the PGN (PubMed:3013869). The link between the cell outer membrane and PGN contributes to the maintenance of the structural and functional integrity of
   6582..6598    -  protein_bind   lac operator: The lac repressor binds to the lac operator to inhibit transcription in E. coli. This inhibition can be relieved by adding lactose or isopropyl-β-D-thiogalactopyranoside (IPTG). lac repressor encoded by lacI
   6606..6634    -  promoter       tac promoter: strong E. coli promoter; hybrid between the trp and lac UV5 promoters
   6807..6893    -  terminator     rrnB T1 terminator: Escherichia coli rrnB; transcription terminator T1 from the E. coli rrnB gene
   6899..1008    -  CDS            lacI (across the origin): lac repressor; lacI; The lac repressor binds to the lac operator to inhibit transcription in E. coli. This inhibition can be relieved by adding lactose or isopropyl-β-D-thiogalactopyranoside (IPTG).
