[The description below was written by a language model from this plasmid's Addgene catalogue record and pLannotate feature annotations shown in this document.]
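Description:
pKB222 is a low-copy bacterial expression and synthetic-biology plasmid of about 7 kb built on a pSC101* backbone. It replicates from the pSC101 origin with its cognate Rep101 (RepA) protein and is selected with ampicillin through a β-lactamase gene under its own promoter. It combines two functional modules on one replicon: an inducible peptide surface-display cassette and a fluorescent transcriptional reporter.

The display cassette is driven by the hybrid tac promoter with an adjacent lac operator. A lacI gene expressed from the lacIq promoter on the same plasmid supplies the repressor, so expression is held off until relieved by an inducer such as IPTG. The encoded fusion places an Lpp fragment, an OmpA fragment and a tether N-terminal to the human cathelicidin peptide LL-37 (annotated as a CAMP fragment). In this Lpp-OmpA architecture, the lipoprotein segment directs the fusion to the outer membrane and the OmpA segment carries the tethered peptide to the cell surface. The record notes that the display fusion design derives from earlier work on self-screening of surface-displayed peptide libraries.

The reporter module places mNeonGreen, a fast-maturing monomeric green/yellow fluorescent protein, under the PvirK promoter, followed by rrnB T1 and T7Te terminators. The promoter itself is not annotated in the feature table. A short mKate2 fragment lies between the two modules, and the record does not explain its role.

Judging from the associated publication on discovering peptide activators of a bacterial sensor kinase, the plasmid lets a displayed peptide be tested for pathway activation in the cell that displays it, with PvirK-driven fluorescence as the readout. The record does not name the sensor kinase.
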