Addgene plasmid #170012: pKB222
Purpose: Encodes LacI-controlled expression of surface-displayed LL-37 and PvirK-mNeonGreen reporter
Depositing lab: Jeffrey Tabor. Depositing organization: Rice University. Publication: High-throughput discovery of peptide activators of a bacterial sensor kinase. Brink KR, Mu AM, Hoang KV, Groszman K, Gunn JS, Tabor JJ. bioRxiv 10.1101/2021.06.01.446581.
Backbone
  Vector backbone: pSC101*
  Vector type: Bacterial Expression, Synthetic Biology
Growth in bacteria
  Bacterial resistance: Ampicillin, 100 μg/mL
  Growth temperature: 37°C
  Growth strain: DH5alpha
  Copy number: Low Copy
Gene/Insert 1
  Gene/Insert name: mNeonGreen
  Species: Branchiostoma lanceolatum
  Promoter: PvirK
  Cloning method: Unknown
  Sequencing primers: 5′ CGTCTAAGAAACCATTATTATCATGACATTAAC
Gene/Insert 2
  Gene/Insert name: LL-37
  Species: H. sapiens (human), Synthetic; Escherichia coli
  Promoter: Ptac
  Tag / fusion protein: Lpp (N terminal on insert); OmpA (N terminal on insert); Tether (N terminal on insert)
  Cloning method: Unknown
  Sequencing primers: 5′ CGGTATCAGCTCACTCAAAGG
Resource information
  A portion of this plasmid was derived from a plasmid made by: Peptide display fusion protein sequence was obtained from Bryan Davies and was originally published in Tucker et al. 2018 (DOI:10.1016/j.cell.2017.12.009).
Terms and licenses: Academic/Nonprofit Terms; Industry Terms: Not Available to Industry
Depositor comments: Peptide display fusion protein sequence was obtained from Bryan Davies and was originally published in Tucker et al. 2018 (DOI:10.1016/j.cell.2017.12.009). Tucker AT, Leonard SP, DuBois CD, Knauf GA, Cunningham AL, Wilke CO, Trent MS, Davies BW. Discovery of Next-Generation Antimicrobials through Bacterial Self-Screening of Surface-Displayed Peptide Libraries. Cell. 2018 Jan 25;172(3):618-628.e13. doi: 10.1016/j.cell.2017.12.009. Epub 2018 Jan 4. PMID: 29307492; PMCID: PMC5786472. Please visit https://www.biorxiv.org/content/10.1101/2021.06.01.446581v1 for bioRxiv preprint.
How to cite: pKB222 was a gift from Jeffrey Tabor (Addgene plasmid # 170012 ; http://n2t.net/addgene:170012 ; RRID:Addgene_170012)
